Addgene plasmid #202542: AAV1-DIO-eGFP-pvRPL10a
Purpose: Cr-dependent (DIO) expression of eGFP-tagged ribosomal subunit that uses the prairie vole RPL10a gene sequence under the human synapsin promoter.
Depositing lab: Zoe Donaldson. Depositing organization: University of Colorado, Boulder. Publication: Prolonged partner separation erodes nucleus accumbens transcriptional signatures of pair bonding in male prairie voles. Sadino JM, Bradeen XG, Kelly CJ, Brusman LE, Walker DM, Donaldson ZR. Elife. 2023 Feb 28;12:e80517. doi: 10.7554/eLife.80517. PubMed 36852906.
Backbone
  Vector backbone: pAAV-DIO-EGFP
  Backbone size w/o insert (bp): 5522
  Total vector size (bp): 6299
  Vector type: Mammalian Expression, AAV, Cre/Lox
Growth in bacteria
  Bacterial resistance: Ampicillin, 100 μg/mL
  Growth temperature: 37°C
  Growth strain: NEB Stable
  Copy number: Unknown
Gene/Insert
  Gene/Insert name: RPL10a subunit of the ribosome
  Species: Microtus ochrogaster (Prairie Vole)
  Insert size (bp): 777
  Mutation: optimized for prairie vole DNA sequence and optimal codon usage
  GenBank ID: XM_005360358.1
  Promoter: human synapsin
  Tag / fusion protein: eGFP (C terminal on backbone)
  Cloning method: Restriction Enzyme; 5′ cloning site Asc1 (unknown if destroyed); 3′ cloning site BsrG1-HF (not destroyed)
  Sequencing primers: 5′ agagttttcgccccgaagaac; 3′ catggtcctgctggagttcgtg
Terms and licenses: Academic/Nonprofit Terms; Industry Terms: Not Available to Industry
How to cite: AAV1-DIO-eGFP-pvRPL10a was a gift from Zoe Donaldson (Addgene plasmid # 202542 ; http://n2t.net/addgene:202542 ; RRID:Addgene_202542)
