[The description below was written by a language model from this plasmid's Addgene catalogue record and pLannotate feature annotations shown in this document.]
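Description:
AAV1-DIO-eGFP-pvRPL10a is an adeno-associated virus transfer plasmid (about 6.3 kb) built on the pAAV-DIO-EGFP backbone for Cre-dependent, neuron-restricted expression of a GFP-tagged ribosomal protein. It is propagated in bacteria through a high-copy ColE1/pUC-type origin with ampicillin selection (AmpR), and it also carries an f1 phage origin. The expression cassette is flanked by AAV2 inverted terminal repeats, which allow the intervening DNA to be packaged into AAV particles. The annotation detects the upstream ITR only as short fragments, while the downstream ITR is called in full. The "AAV1" in the name suggests packaging in a serotype 1 capsid, though the record does not state this explicitly.

The payload is driven by the human synapsin I promoter and consists of EGFP joined to the RPL10a large ribosomal subunit protein. The RPL10a sequence is derived from the prairie vole (Microtus ochrogaster) gene and was codon optimized; the automated annotation labels it by its human homologue. In the feature table EGFP lies upstream of RPL10a in the coding direction, so the tag appears to sit at the N-terminus of the fusion, although the catalogue describes it as C-terminal on the backbone. The fusion is placed in reverse orientation between paired lox2272 and loxP sites in a double-floxed inverted (DIO) arrangement. It is therefore not expressed until Cre recombinase inverts it and locks it into the sense orientation. A WPRE and the human growth hormone polyadenylation signal follow to enhance transcript stability and processing.

EGFP-tagged RPL10a is typically used for translating ribosome affinity purification, in which tagged ribosomes and their bound mRNAs are recovered from Cre-defined neurons. The associated publication examined nucleus accumbens transcriptional signatures of pair bonding in prairie voles.
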