Features (pLannotate 1.2.2; 24 found; start..end, strand, type, name):
     12..39      +  repeat_region  AAV2 ITR (fragment): inverted terminal repeat of adeno-associated virus serotype 2 inverted
     68..95      +  repeat_region  AAV2 ITR (fragment): inverted terminal repeat of adeno-associated virus serotype 2 inverted
    175..622     +  promoter       hSyn promoter: human synapsin I promoter; confers neuron-specific expression (Kügler et al., 2003)
    636..653     +  misc_feature   MCS (fragment): pUC18/19 multiple cloning site
    660..693     +  protein_bind   lox2272: Cre-mediated recombination occurs in the 8-bp core sequence (GGATACTT). lox2272 sites are compatible with each other, but incompatible with loxP or loxN sites (Lee and Saito, 1988). Cre recombinase
    694..743     -  intron         β-globin intron (fragment): internally truncated intron from human β-globin
    744..777     +  protein_bind   loxP: Cre-mediated recombination occurs in the 8-bp core sequence (GCATACAT). Cre recombinase
    813..1460    -  CDS            RPL10A (sequence withheld): RL10A_HUMAN - Also known as NEDD6. Experimental evidence at protein level: Swiss-Prot protein existence level 1. Component of the large ribosomal subunit. From Homo sapiens (Human).
   1517..1551    -  misc_feature   MCS (fragment): multiple cloning site
   1557..2273    -  CDS            EGFP: EGFP is a basic (constitutively fluorescent) green fluorescent protein published in 1996, derived from Aequorea victoria. It is reported to be a rapidly-maturing weak dimer with moderate acid sensitivity.
   2286..2319    -  protein_bind   lox2272: Cre-mediated recombination occurs in the 8-bp core sequence (GGATACTT). lox2272 sites are compatible with each other, but incompatible with loxP or loxN sites (Lee and Saito, 1988). Cre recombinase
   2320..2369    -  intron         β-globin intron (fragment): internally truncated intron from human β-globin
   2370..2403    -  protein_bind   loxP: Cre-mediated recombination occurs in the 8-bp core sequence (GCATACAT). Cre recombinase
   2404..2428    +  misc_feature   MCS (fragment): pBluescript multiple cloning site
   2428..3016    +  misc_feature   WPRE: woodchuck hepatitis virus posttranscriptional regulatory element
   3048..3524    +  polyA_signal   hGH poly(A) signal: human growth hormone polyadenylation signal
   3564..3704    +  repeat_region  AAV2 ITR: inverted terminal repeat of adeno-associated virus serotype 2 inverted
   3709..3760    -  misc_feature   bom (fragment): basis of mobility region from pBR322
   3779..4234    +  rep_origin     f1 ori (sequence partly withheld): f1 bacteriophage origin of replication; arrow indicates direction of (+) strand synthesis
   4235..4284    -  misc_feature   bom (fragment): basis of mobility region from pBR322
   4386..4421    -  CDS            rop (fragment): Rop protein, which maintains plasmids at low copy number; rop
   4516..4620    +  promoter       AmpR promoter: bla
   4621..5481    +  CDS            AmpR: β-lactamase; bla; confers resistance to ampicillin, carbenicillin, and related antibiotics
   5652..6240    +  rep_origin     ori: high-copy-number ColE1/pMB1/pBR322/pUC origin of replication
>Addgene plasmid #202542 | AAV1-DIO-eGFP-pvRPL10a | addgene full sequence | sequence record 405350 | Addgene NGS Result
CCTGCAGGCAGCTGCGCGCTCGCTCGCTCACTGAGGCCGCCCGGGCGTCGGGCGACCTTTGGTCGCCCGG
CCTCAGTGAGCGAGCGAGCGCGCAGAGAGGGAGTGGCCAACTCCATCACTAGGGGTTCCTGCGGCCGCAC
GCGTGTGTCTAGACTGCAGAGGGCCCTGCGTATGAGTGCAAGTGGGTTTTAGGACCAGGATGAGGCGGGG
TGGGGGTGCCTACCTGACGACCGACCCCGACCCACTGGACAAGCACCCAACCCCCATTCCCCAAATTGCG
CATCCCCTATCAGAGAGGGGGAGGGGAAACAGGATGCGGCGAGGCGCGTGCGCACTGCCAGCTTCAGCAC
CGCGGACAGTGCCTTCGCCCCCGCCTGGCGGCGCGCGCCACCGCCGCCTCAGCACTGAAGGCGCGCTGAC
GTCACTCGCCGGTCCCCCGCAAACTCCCCTTCCCGGCCACCTTGGTCGCGTCCGCGCCGCCGCCGGCCCA
GCCGGACCGCACCACGCGAGGCGCGAGATAGGGGGGCACGGGCGCGACCATCTGCGCTGCGGCGCCGGCG
ACTCAGCGCTGCCTCAGTCTGCGGTGGGCAGCGGAGGAGTCGTGTCGTGCCTGAGAGCGCAGTCGAGAAG
GTACCGGATCCTCTAGAGTCGACTCCGGAATAACTTCGTATAGGATACTTTATACGAAGTTATGCAGAAT
GGTAGCTGGATTGTAGCTGCTATTAGCAATATGAAACCTCTTAATAACTTCGTATAGCATACATTATACG
AAGTTATGGTAGAGTAGCACGAAGGTTTATTGGGGCATCCTA
[648 nt withheld, positions 813-1460]
GGCTGGAGAGGCTGCGGGAACCGGAAGAGAAGACAGCGATCTGCGCTTGCGCTCAAAGAATTCGAAGCTT
GAGCTCGAGATCTGAGTCCGGCCGGACTTGTACAGCTCGTCCATGCCGAGAGTGATCCCGGCGGCGGTCA
CGAACTCCAGCAGGACCATGTGATCGCGCTTCTCGTTGGGGTCTTTGCTCAGGGCGGACTGGGTGCTCAG
GTAGTGGTTGTCGGGCAGCAGCACGGGGCCGTCGCCGATGGGGGTGTTCTGCTGGTAGTGGTCGGCGAGC
TGCACGCTGCCGTCCTCGATGTTGTGGCGGATCTTGAAGTTCACCTTGATGCCGTTCTTCTGCTTGTCGG
CCATGATATAGACGTTGTGGCTGTTGTAGTTGTACTCCAGCTTGTGCCCCAGGATGTTGCCGTCCTCCTT
GAAGTCGATGCCCTTCAGCTCGATGCGGTTCACCAGGGTGTCGCCCTCGAACTTCACCTCGGCGCGGGTC
TTGTAGTTGCCGTCGTCCTTGAAGAAGATGGTGCGCTCCTGGACGTAGCCTTCGGGCATGGCGGACTTGA
AGAAGTCGTGCTGCTTCATGTGGTCGGGGTAGCGGCTGAAGCACTGCACGCCGTAGGTCAGGGTGGTCAC
GAGGGTGGGCCAGGGCACGGGCAGCTTGCCGGTGGTGCAGATGAACTTCAGGGTCAGCTTGCCGTAGGTG
GCATCGCCCTCGCCCTCGCCGGACACGCTGAACTTGTGGCCGTTTACGTCGCCGTCCAGCTCGACCAGGA
TGGGCACCACCCCGGTGAACAGCTCCTCGCCCTTGCTCACCATGGTGGCGCTAGCATAACTTCGTATAAA
GTATCCTATACGAAGTTATTTGCCTTAACCCAGAAATTATCACTGTTATTCTTTAGAATGGTGCAAAGAA
TAACTTCGTATAATGTATGCTATACGAAGTTATGAATTCGATATCAAGCTTATCGATAATCAACCTCTGG
ATTACAAAATTTGTGAAAGATTGACTGGTATTCTTAACTATGTTGCTCCTTTTACGCTATGTGGATACGC
TGCTTTAATGCCTTTGTATCATGCTATTGCTTCCCGTATGGCTTTCATTTTCTCCTCCTTGTATAAATCC
TGGTTGCTGTCTCTTTATGAGGAGTTGTGGCCCGTTGTCAGGCAACGTGGCGTGGTGTGCACTGTGTTTG
CTGACGCAACCCCCACTGGTTGGGGCATTGCCACCACCTGTCAGCTCCTTTCCGGGACTTTCGCTTTCCC
CCTCCCTATTGCCACGGCGGAACTCATCGCCGCCTGCCTTGCCCGCTGCTGGACAGGGGCTCGGCTGTTG
GGCACTGACAATTCCGTGGTGTTGTCGGGGAAATCATCGTCCTTTCCTTGGCTGCTCGCCTATGTTGCCA
CCTGGATTCTGCGCGGGACGTCCTTCTGCTACGTCCCTTCGGCCCTCAATCCAGCGGACCTTCCTTCCCG
CGGCCTGCTGCCGGCTCTGCGGCCTCTTCCGCGTCTTCGCCTTCGCCCTCAGACGAGTCGGATCTCCCTT
TGGGCCGCCTCCCCGCATCGATACCGAGCGCTGCTCGAGAGATCTACGGGTGGCATCCCTGTGACCCCTC
CCCAGTGCCTCTCCTGGCCCTGGAAGTTGCCACTCCAGTGCCCACCAGCCTTGTCCTAATAAAATTAAGT
TGCATCATTTTGTCTGACTAGGTGTCCTTCTATAATATTATGGGGTGGAGGGGGGTGGTATGGAGCAAGG
GGCAAGTTGGGAAGACAACCTGTAGGGCCTGCGGGGTCTATTGGGAACCAAGCTGGAGTGCAGTGGCACA
ATCTTGGCTCACTGCAATCTCCGCCTCCTGGGTTCAAGCGATTCTCCTGCCTCAGCCTCCCGAGTTGTTG
GGATTCCAGGCATGCATGACCAGGCTCAGCTAATTTTTGTTTTTTTGGTAGAGACGGGGTTTCACCATAT
TGGCCAGGCTGGTCTCCAACTCCTAATCTCAGGTGATCTACCCACCTTGGCCTCCCAAATTGCTGGGATT
ACAGGCGTGAACCACTGCTCCCTTCCCTGTCCTTCTGATTTTGTAGGTAACCACGTGCGGACCGAGCGGC
CGCAGGAACCCCTAGTGATGGAGTTGGCCACTCCCTCTCTGCGCGCTCGCTCGCTCACTGAGGCCGGGCG
ACCAAAGGTCGCCCGACGCCCGGGCTTTGCCCGGGCGGCCTCAGTGAGCGAGCGAGCGCGCAGCTGCCTG
CAGGGGCGCCTGATGCGGTATTTTCTCCTTACGCATCTGTGCGGTATTTCACACCGCATA
[95 nt withheld, positions 3761-3855]
T
[46 nt withheld, positions 3857-3902]
C
[141 nt withheld, positions 3904-4044]
CCTTTGACGTTGGAGTCCACGTTCTTT
[37 nt withheld, positions 4072-4108]
ACTCTATCTCGGGCTATTCTTTTGATTTATAAGGGATTTTGCCGATTTCGGTCTATTGGTTAAAAAATGA
GCTGATTTAACAAAAATTTAACGCGAATTTTAACAAAATATTAACGTTTACAATTTTATGGTGCACTCTC
AGTACAATCTGCTCTGATGCCGCATAGTTAAGCCAGCCCCGACACCCGCCAACACCCGCTGACGCGCCCT
GACGGGCTTGTCTGCTCCCGGCATCCGCTTACAGACAAGCTGTGACCGTCTCCGGGAGCTGCATGTGTCA
GAGGTTTTCACCGTCATCACCGAAACGCGCGAGACGAAAGGGCCTCGTGATACGCCTATTTTTATAGGTT
AATGTCATGATAATAATGGTTTCTTAGACGTCAGGTGGCACTTTTCGGGGAAATGTGCGCGGAACCCCTA
TTTGTTTATTTTTCTAAATACATTCAAATATGTATCCGCTCATGAGACAATAACCCTGATAAATGCTTCA
ATAATATTGAAAAAGGAAGAGTATGAGTATTCAACATTTCCGTGTCGCCCTTATTCCCTTTTTTGCGGCA
TTTTGCCTTCCTGTTTTTGCTCACCCAGAAACGCTGGTGAAAGTAAAAGATGCTGAAGATCAGTTGGGTG
CACGAGTGGGTTACATCGAACTGGATCTCAACAGCGGTAAGATCCTTGAGAGTTTTCGCCCCGAAGAACG
TTTTCCAATGATGAGCACTTTTAAAGTTCTGCTATGTGGCGCGGTATTATCCCGTATTGACGCCGGGCAA
GAGCAACTCGGTCGCCGCATACACTATTCTCAGAATGACTTGGTTGAGTACTCACCAGTCACAGAAAAGC
ATCTTACGGATGGCATGACAGTAAGAGAATTATGCAGTGCTGCCATAACCATGAGTGATAACACTGCGGC
CAACTTACTTCTGACAACGATCGGAGGACCGAAGGAGCTAACCGCTTTTTTGCACAACATGGGGGATCAT
GTAACTCGCCTTGATCGTTGGGAACCGGAGCTGAATGAAGCCATACCAAACGACGAGCGTGACACCACGA
TGCCTGTAGCAATGGCAACAACGTTGCGCAAACTATTAACTGGCGAACTACTTACTCTAGCTTCCCGGCA
ACAATTAATAGACTGGATGGAGGCGGATAAAGTTGCAGGACCACTTCTGCGCTCGGCCCTTCCGGCTGGC
TGGTTTATTGCTGATAAATCTGGAGCCGGTGAGCGTGGGTCTCGCGGTATCATTGCAGCACTGGGGCCAG
ATGGTAAGCCCTCCCGTATCGTAGTTATCTACACGACGGGGAGTCAGGCAACTATGGATGAACGAAATAG
ACAGATCGCTGAGATAGGTGCCTCACTGATTAAGCATTGGTAACTGTCAGACCAAGTTTACTCATATATA
CTTTAGATTGATTTAAAACTTCATTTTTAATTTAAAAGGATCTAGGTGAAGATCCTTTTTGATAATCTCA
TGACCAAAATCCCTTAACGTGAGTTTTCGTTCCACTGAGCGTCAGACCCCGTAGAAAAGATCAAAGGATC
TTCTTGAGATCCTTTTTTTCTGCGCGTAATCTGCTGCTTGCAAACAAAAAAACCACCGCTACCAGCGGTG
GTTTGTTTGCCGGATCAAGAGCTACCAACTCTTTTTCCGAAGGTAACTGGCTTCAGCAGAGCGCAGATAC
CAAATACTGTTCTTCTAGTGTAGCCGTAGTTAGGCCACCACTTCAAGAACTCTGTAGCACCGCCTACATA
CCTCGCTCTGCTAATCCTGTTACCAGTGGCTGCTGCCAGTGGCGATAAGTCGTGTCTTACCGGGTTGGAC
TCAAGACGATAGTTACCGGATAAGGCGCAGCGGTCGGGCTGAACGGGGGGTTCGTGCACACAGCCCAGCT
TGGAGCGAACGACCTACACCGAACTGAGATACCTACAGCGTGAGCTATGAGAAAGCGCCACGCTTCCCGA
AGGGAGAAAGGCGGACAGGTATCCGGTAAGCGGCAGGGTCGGAACAGGAGAGCGCACGAGGGAGCTTCCA
GGGGGAAACGCCTGGTATCTTTATAGTCCTGTCGGGTTTCGCCACCTCTGACTTGAGCGTCGATTTTTGT
GATGCTCGTCAGGGGGGCGGAGCCTATGGAAAAACGCCAGCAACGCGGCCTTTTTACGGTTCCTGGCCTT
TTGCTGGCCTTTTGCTCACATGT
